Addgene plasmid #91326: pHH0103_MIA2-1/1-SV2/2
Purpose: Protein expression and purification of human SH3 domain construct MIA2-1/1-SV2/2
Depositing lab: Sachdev Sidhu. Depositing organization: University of Toronto. Publication: Comprehensive Analysis of the Human SH3 Domain Family Reveals a Wide Variety of Non-canonical Specificities. Teyra J, Huang H, Jain S, Guan X, Dong A, Liu Y, Tempel W, Min J, Tong Y, Kim PM, Bader GD, Sidhu SS. Structure. 2017 Oct 3;25(10):1598-1610.e3. doi: 10.1016/j.str.2017.07.017. Epub 2017 Sep 7. PubMed 28890361.
Backbone
  Vector backbone: pHH0103
  Vector type: Bacterial Expression
Growth in bacteria
  Bacterial resistance: Ampicillin, 100 μg/mL
  Growth temperature: 37°C
  Growth strain: DH5alpha
  Copy number: Low Copy
Gene/Insert
  Gene/Insert name: MIA2-1/1-SV2/2
  Species: H. sapiens (human)
  Insert size (bp): 342
  Entrez Gene: MIA2 (a.k.a. CTAGE5, MEA6, MGEA, MGEA11, MGEA6, TALI)
  Cloning method: Restriction Enzyme; 5′ cloning site Sfi1 (unknown if destroyed); 3′ cloning site Not1 (unknown if destroyed)
Terms and licenses: Academic/Nonprofit Terms; Industry Terms: Not Available to Industry
How to cite: pHH0103_MIA2-1/1-SV2/2 was a gift from Sachdev Sidhu (Addgene plasmid # 91326 ; http://n2t.net/addgene:91326 ; RRID:Addgene_91326)
