[The description below was written by a language model from this plasmid's Addgene catalogue record and pLannotate feature annotations shown in this document.]
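Description:
pHH0103_MIA2-1/1-SV2/2 is a bacterial expression plasmid of about 7 kb, built on the pHH0103 backbone, for producing and purifying a human SH3 domain from MIA2 (also known as CTAGE5). It is maintained in E. coli through a ColE1/pBR322-type origin with the adjacent bom region and is selected with ampicillin via the β-lactamase gene and its native promoter. The catalogue lists it as low copy. An f1 phage origin is also present; it sits between two rop fragments, so rop appears to be interrupted by it.

The expression cassette is driven by the strong hybrid tac promoter followed by a lac operator. The plasmid carries its own lacI gene under the lacIq promoter, so transcription is held off by the lac repressor until induced with IPTG. The annotated coding features run in order from a 6xHis tag to Schistosoma japonicum glutathione S-transferase and then the MIA2 fragment, consistent with an N-terminal His-GST fusion that offers two affinity purification routes and may aid solubility. The insert is recorded as 342 bp, cloned between SfiI and NotI sites, of which 321 bp are annotated as matching human MIA2. A bacteriophage fd terminator lies immediately downstream of the insert.

Beyond the terminator are two fragments of M13 gene III, together with remnants of the tetracycline resistance gene and its promoter. These, along with the f1 origin, suggest the backbone derives from a phagemid display vector, although the record does not state this. The plasmid belongs to a collection used to survey the binding specificities of the human SH3 domain family.
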