Features (pLannotate 1.2.2; 21 found; start..end, strand, type, name):
     58..135     +  promoter       lacIq promoter: lacI (mutant); In the lacIq allele, a single base change in the promoter boosts expression of the lacI gene about 10-fold.
    136..1218    +  CDS            lacI: lac repressor; lacI; The lac repressor binds to the lac operator to inhibit transcription in E. coli. This inhibition can be relieved by adding lactose or isopropyl-β-D-thiogalactopyranoside (IPTG).
   1231..1252    +  protein_bind   CAP binding site: CAP binding activates transcription in the presence of cAMP. E. coli catabolite activator protein
   1271..1288    +  promoter       tet promoter (fragment): E. coli promoter for tetracycline efflux protein gene
   1461..1489    +  promoter       tac promoter: strong E. coli promoter; hybrid between the trp and lac UV5 promoters
   1497..1513    +  protein_bind   lac operator: The lac repressor binds to the lac operator to inhibit transcription in E. coli. This inhibition can be relieved by adding lactose or isopropyl-β-D-thiogalactopyranoside (IPTG). lac repressor encoded by lacI
   1598..1615    +  CDS            6xHis: 6xHis affinity tag
   1631..2284    +  CDS            GST26_SCHJA: Experimental evidence at protein level: Swiss-Prot protein existence level 1. GST isoenzymes appear to play a central role in the parasite detoxification system. Other functions are also suspected including a role in increasing the solubility of haematin in the parasite gut. From Schistosoma japonicum (Blood fluke).
   2366..2686    +  CDS            MIA2 (fragment): MIA2_HUMAN - Also known as CTAGE5 From Homo sapiens (Human).
   2702..2749    +  terminator     fd terminator (sequence withheld): central terminator from bacteriophage fd (Otsuka and Kunisawa, 1982)
   2754..2966    +  CDS            M13 gene III (fragment) (sequence partly withheld): pIII; III; minor coat protein
   2981..3451    +  CDS            M13 gene III (fragment) (sequence partly withheld): pIII; III; minor coat protein
   3473..3543    +  CDS            TcR (fragment): tetracycline efflux protein; tet; confers resistance to tetracycline
   3785..4165    -  CDS            YPB1_ECOLX: Protein predicted: Swiss-Prot protein existence level 4. From Escherichia coli.
   4182..4333    +  CDS            rop (fragment): Rop protein, which maintains plasmids at low copy number; rop
   4369..4797    -  rep_origin     f1 ori (sequence partly withheld): f1 bacteriophage origin of replication; arrow indicates direction of (+) strand synthesis
   4806..4845    +  CDS            rop (fragment): Rop protein, which maintains plasmids at low copy number; rop
   4947..5087    +  misc_feature   bom: basis of mobility region from pBR322
   5273..5860    -  rep_origin     ori: high-copy-number ColE1/pMB1/pBR322/pUC origin of replication
   6031..6891    -  CDS            AmpR: β-lactamase; bla; confers resistance to ampicillin, carbenicillin, and related antibiotics
   6892..6996    -  promoter       AmpR promoter: bla
>Addgene plasmid #91326 | pHH0103_MIA2-1/1-SV2/2 | addgene full sequence | sequence record 191796 | Addgene NGS Result
GACATTAACCTATAAAAATAGGCGTATCACGAGGCCCTTTCGTCTTCAAGAATTCCCGACACCATCGAAT
GGTGCAAAACCTTTCGCGGTATGGCATGATAGCGCCCGGAAGAGAGTCAATTCAGGGTGGTGAATGTGAA
ACCAGTAACGTTATACGATGTCGCAGAGTATGCCGGTGTCTCTTATCAGACCGTTTCCCGCGTGGTGAAC
CAGGCCAGCCACGTTTCTGCGAAAACGCGGGAAAAAGTGGAAGCGGCGATGGCGGAGCTGAATTACATTC
CCAACCGCGTGGCACAACAACTGGCGGGCAAACAGTCGTTGCTGATTGGCGTTGCCACCTCCAGTCTGGC
CCTGCACGCGCCGTCGCAAATTGTCGCGGCGATTAAATCTCGCGCCGATCAACTGGGTGCCAGCGTGGTG
GTGTCGATGGTAGAACGAAGCGGCGTCGAAGCCTGTAAAGCGGCGGTGCACAATCTTCTCGCGCAACGCG
TCAGTGGGCTGATCATTAACTATCCGCTGGATGACCAGGATGCCATTGCTGTGGAAGCTGCCTGCACTAA
TGTTCCGGCGTTATTTCTTGATGTCTCTGACCAGACACCCATCAACAGTATTATTTTCTCCCATGAAGAC
GGTACGCGACTGGGCGTGGAGCATCTGGTCGCATTGGGTCACCAGCAAATCGCGCTGTTAGCGGGCCCAT
TAAGTTCTGTCTCGGCGCGTCTGCGTCTGGCTGGCTGGCATAAATATCTCACTCGCAATCAAATTCAGCC
GATAGCGGAACGGGAAGGCGACTGGAGTGCCATGTCCGGTTTTCAACAAACCATGCAAATGCTGAATGAG
GGCATCGTTCCCACTGCGATGCTGGTTGCCAACGATCAGATGGCGCTGGGCGCAATGCGCGCCATTACCG
AGTCCGGGCTGCGCGTTGGTGCGGATATCTCGGTAGTGGGATACGACGATACCGAAGACAGCTCATGTTA
TATCCCGCCGTTAACCACCATCAAACAGGATTTTCGCCTGCTGGGGCAAACCAGCGTGGACCGCTTGCTG
CAACTCTCTCAGGGCCAGGCGGTGAAGGGCAATCAGCTGTTGCCCGTCTCACTGGTGAAAAGAAAAACCA
CCCTGGCGCCCAATACGCAAACCGCCTCTCCCCGCGCGTTGGCCGATTCATTAATGCAGCTGGCACGACA
GGTTTCCCGACTGGAAAGCGGGCAGTGAGCGCAACGCAATTAATGTAAGTTAGCTCACTCATTAGGCACA
ATTCTCATGTTTGACAGCTTATCATCGACTGCACGGTGCACCAATGCTTCTGGCGTCAGGCAGCCATCGG
AAGCTGTGGTATGGCTGTGCAGGTCGTAAATCACTGCATAATTCGTGTCGCTCAAGGCGCACTCCCGTTC
TGGATAATGTTTTTTGCGCCGACATCATAACGGTTCTGGCAAATATTCTGAAATGAGCTGTTGACAATTA
ATCATCGGCTCGTATAATGTGTGGAATTGTGAGCGGATAACAATTTCACACAGGAAACAGCCAGTCCGTT
TAGGTGTTTTCACGAGCACTTCACCAACAAGGACCATAGATTATGAAAATCGAAGAACACCATCACCATC
ACCATTCCAGCGGTAAGCTTATGTCCCCTATACTAGGTTATTGGAAAATTAAGGGCCTTGTGCAACCCAC
TCGACTTCTTTTGGAATATCTTGAAGAAAAATATGAAGAGCATTTGTATGAGCGCGATGAAGGTGATAAA
TGGCGAAACAAAAAGTTTGAATTGGGTTTGGAGTTTCCCAATCTTCCTTATTATATTGATGGTGATGTTA
AATTAACACAGTCTATGGCCATCATACGTTATATAGCTGACAAGCACAACATGTTGGGTGGTTGTCCAAA
AGAGCGTGCAGAGATTTCAATGCTTGAAGGAGCGGTTTTGGATATTAGATACGGTGTTTCGAGAATTGCA
TATAGTAAAGACTTTGAAACTCTCAAAGTTGATTTTCTTAGCAAGCTACCTGAAATGCTGAAAATGTTCG
AAGATCGTTTATGTCATAAAACATATTTAAATGGTGATCATGTAACCCATCCTGACTTCATGTTGTATGA
CGCTCTTGATGTTGTTTTATACATGGACCCAATGTGCCTGGATGCGTTCCCAAAATTAGTTTGTTTTAAA
AAACGTATTGAAGCTATCCCACAAATTGATAAGTACTTGAAATCCAGCAAGTATATAGCATGGCCTTTGC
AGGGCTGGCAAGCCACGTTTGGTGGTGGCGACCATCCTCCAAAATCGGATCTGGAAGTTCTGTTCCAGGG
GCCCCTGTCCAGCGGTCTGGTTCCGCGTGGTTCCGGTACCGCGGCCCAGCCGGCCCTGGAATCAACGAAA
CTGCTGGCAGACCTGAAAAAATGTGGTGACCTGGAATGCGAAGCCCTGATCAATCGTGTGTCGGCAATGC
GTGATTATCGTGGCCCGGACTGCCGCTACCTGAACTTTACCAAAGGTGAAGAAATTAGCGTGTATGTTAA
ACTGGCGGGCGAACGTGAAGATCTGTGGGCCGGCAAGGGTAAAGAATTTGGTTACTTCCCGCGCGACGCG
GTCCAGATCGAAGAAGTGTTCATTAGTGAAGAAATCCAAATGAGCACCAAAGAATCTGATTTTCTGTGTC
TGCTGGGCGTTTCCTATACGTTCGACGCGGCCGCATA
[142 nt withheld, positions 2698-2839]
C
[98 nt withheld, positions 2841-2938]
AGTTTGTACTGGTGACGAAACTCAGTGTCTAGCTAGAGTGGC
[149 nt withheld, positions 2981-3129]
T
[41 nt withheld, positions 3131-3171]
T
[62 nt withheld, positions 3173-3234]
A
[35 nt withheld, positions 3236-3270]
CCTCCCTCAATCGGTTGAATGTCGCCCTTTTGTCTTTGGCGCTGGTAAACCATATGAA
[86 nt withheld, positions 3329-3414]
T
[54 nt withheld, positions 3416-3469]
CTAGCGCCGCCCTATACCTTGTCTGCCTCCCCGCGTTGCGTCGCGGTGCATGGAGCCGGGCCACCTCGAC
CTGAATGGAAGCCGGCGGCACCTCGCTAACGGATTCACCACTCCAAGAATTGGAGCCAATCAATTCTTGC
GGAGAACTGTGAATGCGCAAACCAACCCTTGGCAGAACATATCCATCGCGTCCGCCATCTCCAGCAGCCG
CACGCGGCGCATCTCGGGCAGCGTTGGGTCCTGGCCACGGGTGCGCATGATCGTGCTCCTGTCGTTGAGG
ACCCGGCTAGGCTGGCGGGGTTGCCTTACTGGTTAGCAGAATGAATCACCGATACGCGAGCGAACGTGAA
GCGACTGCTGCTGCAAAACGTCTGCGACCTGAGCAACAACATGAATGGTCTTCGGTTTCCGTGTTTCGTA
AAGTCTGGAAACGCGGAAGTCAGCGCCCTGCACCATTATGTTCCGGATCTGCATCGCAGGATGCTGCTGG
CTACCCTGTGGAACACCTACATCTGTATTAACGAAGCGCTGGCATTGACCCTGAGTGATTTTTCTCTGGT
CCCGCCGCATCCATACCGCCAGTTGTTTACCCTCACAACGTTCCAGTAACCGGGCATGTTCATCATCAGT
AACCCGTATCGTGAGCATCCTCTCTCGTTTCATCGGTATCATTACCCCCATGAACAGAAATCCCCCTTAC
ACGGAGGCATCAGTGACCAAACAGGAAAAAACCGCCCTTAACATGGCCCGCTTTATCAGAAGCCAGACAT
TAACGCTTCTGGAGAAACTCAACGAGCTGGACGCGGATGAACAGGCAGACATCTGTGAATCGCTTCACGA
CCACGCTGATGAGCTTTACCGCAGGATCCGCGAAATTGTAAGCGTTAATATTTTGTTAAAATTCGCGTTA
AATTTTTGTTAAATCAGCTCATTTTTTAACCAATAGGCCGAAATCGGCAAAATCCCTTATAAATCAAAAG
AATAGACCGAGATAGGGT
[37 nt withheld, positions 4468-4504]
AAAGAACGTGGACTCCAACGTCAAAGG
[49 nt withheld, positions 4532-4580]
T
[91 nt withheld, positions 4582-4672]
G
[124 nt withheld, positions 4674-4797]
CGCGGATCCTGCCTCGCGCGTTTCGGTGATGACGGTGAAAACCTCTGACACATGCAGCTCCCGGAGACGG
TCACAGCTTGTCTGTAAGCGGATGCCGGGAGCAGACAAGCCCGTCAGGGCGCGTCAGCGGGTGTTGGCGG
GTGTCGGGGCGCAGCCATGACCCAGTCACGTAGCGATAGCGGAGTGTATACTGGCTTAACTATGCGGCAT
CAGAGCAGATTGTACTGAGAGTGCACCATATGCGGTGTGAAATACCGCACAGATGCGTAAGGAGAAAATA
CCGCATCAGGCGCTCTTCCGCTTCCTCGCTCACTGACTCGCTGCGCTCGGTCGTTCGGCTGCGGCGAGCG
GTATCAGCTCACTCAAAGGCGGTAATACGGTTATCCACAGAATCAGGGGATAACGCAGGAAAGAACATGT
GAGCAAAAGGCCAGCAAAAGGCCAGGAACCGTAAAAAGGCCGCGTTGCTGGCGTTTTTCCATAGGCTCCG
CCCCCCTGACGAGCATCACAAAAATCGACGCTCAAGTCAGAGGTGGCGAAACCCGACAGGACTATAAAGA
TACCAGGGTTTCCCCCTGGAAGCTCCCTCGTGCGCTCTCCTGTTCCGACCCTGCCGCTTACCGGATACCT
GTCCGCCTTTCTCCCTTCGGGAAGCGTGGCGCTTTCTCATAGCTCACGCTGTAGGTATCTCAGTTCGGTG
TAGGTCGTTCGCTCCAAGCTGGGCTGTGTGCACGAACCCCCCGTTCAGCCCGACCGCTGCGCCTTATCCG
GTAACTATCGTCTTGAGTCCAACCCGGTAAGACACGACTTATCGCCACTGGCAGCAGCCACTGGTAACAG
GATTAGCAGAGCGAGGTATGTAGGCGGTGCTACAGAGTTCTTGAAGTGGTGGCCTAACTACGGCTACACT
AGAAGGACAGTATTTGGTATCTGCGCTCTGCTGAAGCCAGTTACCTTCGGAAAAAGAGTTGGTAGCTCTT
GATCCGGCAAACAAACCACCGCTGGTAGCGGTGGTTTTTTTGTTTGCAAGCAGCAGATTACGCGCAGAAA
AAAAGGATCTCAAGAAGATCCTTTGATCTTTTCTACGGGGTCTGACGCTCAGTGGAACGAAAACTCACGT
TAAGGGATTTTGGTCATGAGATTATCAAAAAGGATCTTCACCTAGATCCTTTTAAATTAAAAATGAAGTT
TTAAATCAATCTAAAGTATATATGAGTAAACTTGGTCTGACAGTTACCAATGCTTAATCAGTGAGGCACC
TATCTCAGCGATCTGTCTATTTCGTTCATCCATAGTTGCCTGACTCCCCGTCGTGTAGATAACTACGATA
CGGGAGGGCTTACCATCTGGCCCCAGTGCTGCAATGATACCGCGAGACCCACGCTCACCGGCTCCAGATT
TATCAGCAATAAACCAGCCAGCCGGAAGGGCCGAGCGCAGAAGTGGTCCTGCAACTTTATCCGCCTCCAT
CCAGTCTATTAATTGTTGCCGGGAAGCTAGAGTAAGTAGTTCGCCAGTTAATAGTTTGCGCAACGTTGTT
GCCATTGCTGCAGGCATCGTGGTGTCACGCTCGTCGTTTGGTATGGCTTCATTCAGCTCCGGTTCCCAAC
GATCAAGGCGAGTTACATGATCCCCCATGTTGTGCAAAAAAGCGGTTAGCTCCTTCGGTCCTCCGATCGT
TGTCAGAAGTAAGTTGGCCGCAGTGTTATCACTCATGGTTATGGCAGCACTGCATAATTCTCTTACTGTC
ATGCCATCCGTAAGATGCTTTTCTGTGACTGGTGAGTACTCAACCAAGTCATTCTGAGAATAGTGTATGC
GGCGACCGAGTTGCTCTTGCCCGGCGTCAACACGGGATAATACCGCGCCACATAGCAGAACTTTAAAAGT
GCTCATCATTGGAAAACGTTCTTCGGGGCGAAAACTCTCAAGGATCTTACCGCTGTTGAGATCCAGTTCG
ATGTAACCCACTCGTGCACCCAACTGATCTTCAGCATCTTTTACTTTCACCAGCGTTTCTGGGTGAGCAA
AAACAGGAAGGCAAAATGCCGCAAAAAAGGGAATAAGGGCGACACGGAAATGTTGAATACTCATACTCTT
CCTTTTTCAATATTATTGAAGCATTTATCAGGGTTATTGTCTCATGAGCGGATACATATTTGAATGTATT
TAGAAAAATAAACAAATAGGGGTTCCGCGCACATTTCCCCGAAAAGTGCCACCTGACGTCTAAGAAACCA
TTATTATCAT
