>Addgene plasmid #91326 | pHH0103_MIA2-1/1-SV2/2 | depositor partial sequence | sequence record 175814 | insert sequence
GGCCCAGCCGGCCCTGGAATCAACGAAACTGCTGGCAGACCTGAAAAAATGTGGTGACCTGGAATGCGAA
GCCCTGATCAATCGTGTGTCGGCAATGCGTGATTATCGTGGCCCGGACTGCCGCTACCTGAACTTTACCA
AAGGTGAAGAAATTAGCGTGTATGTTAAACTGGCGGGCGAACGTGAAGATCTGTGGGCCGGCAAGGGTAA
AGAATTTGGTTACTTCCCGCGCGACGCGGTCCAGATCGAAGAAGTGTTCATTAGTGAAGAAATCCAAATG
AGCACCAAAGAATCTGATTTTCTGTGTCTGCTGGGCGTTTCCTATACGTTCGACGCGGCCGC
